>Addgene plasmid #148792 | pnEA-NpM-HsNot4-GB1His6_AG | addgene full sequence | sequence record 434566 | Addgene NGS Result
TAATACGACTCACTATAGGGGAATTGTGAGCGGATAACAATTCCCCACTAGTAATAATTTTGTTTAACTT
TAAGAAGGAGATATACCATGGAAACTGAAGAAGGTAAACTGGTAATCTGGATTAACGGCGATAAAGGCTA
TAACGGTCTCGCTGAAGTTGGTAAGAAATTCGAGAAAGATACCGGAATTAAAGTCACCGTTGAGCATCCG
GATAAACTGGAAGAGAAATTCCCACAGGTTGCGGCAACTGGCGATGGCCCTGACATTATCTTCTGGGCAC
ACGACCGCTTTGGTGGCTACGCTCAATCTGGCCTGTTGGCTGAAATCACCCCGGACAAAGCGTTCCAGGA
CAAGCTGTATCCGTTTACCTGGGATGCCGTACGTTACAACGGCAAGCTGATTGCTTACCCGATCGCTGTT
GAAGCGTTATCGCTGATTTATAACAAAGACCTGCTGCCGAACCCGCCAAAAACCTGGGAAGAGATCCCGG
CGCTGGATAAAGAACTGAAAGCGAAAGGTAAGAGCGCCCTGATGTTCAACCTGCAAGAACCGTACTTCAC
CTGGCCGCTGATTGCTGCTGACGGGGGTTATGCGTTCAAGTATGAAAACGGCAAGTACGACATTAAAGAC
GTGGGCGTGGATAACGCTGGCGCGAAAGCGGGTCTGACCTTCCTGGTTGACCTGATTAAAAACAAACACA
TGAATGCAGACACCGATTACTCCATCGCAGAAGCTGCCTTTAATAAAGGCGAAACAGCGATGACCATCAA
CGGCCCGTGGGCATGGTCCAACATCGACACCAGCAAAGTGAATTATGGTGTAACGGTACTGCCGACCTTC
AAGGGTCAACCATCCAAACCGTTCGTTGGCGTGCTGAGCGCAGGTATTAACGCCGCCAGTCCGAACAAAG
AGCTGGCGAAAGAGTTCCTCGAAAACTATCTGCTGACTGATGAAGGTCTGGAAGCGGTTAATAAAGACAA
ACCGCTGGGTGCCGTAGCGCTGAAGTCTTACGAGGAAGAGTTGGCGAAAGATCCACGTATTGCCGCCACG
ATGGAAAACGCCCAGAAAGGTGAAATCATGCCGAACATCCCGCAGATGTCCGCTTTCTGGTATGCCGTGC
GTACTGCGGTGATCAACGCCGCCAGCGGTCGTCAGACTGTCGATGAAGCCCTTAAAGACGCGCAGACTGG
TACCGGCAGCGGCCTGGAAGTTCTGTTCCAGGGGCCCCATATGCTCGAGATGTCTCGCAGTCCTGATGCG
AAGGAAGACCCTGTGGAGTGCCCTCTTTGCATGGAGCCCTTGGAGATAGATGATATCAACTTTTTCCCTT
GCACCTGTGGCTACCAGATTTGCCGATTTTGTTGGCATCGAATTCGCACTGATGAAAATGGGCTTTGTCC
TGCATGTAGAAAGCCATATCCAGAAGACCCAGCAGTTTATAAACCACTCTCCCAGGAAGAGCTGCAAAGG
ATAAAGAATGAGAAAAAACAGAAACAAAATGAGAGAAAACAGAAAATATCAGAAAATCGCAAACATTTGG
CTAGTGTACGTGTCGTACAAAAAAACCTCGTCTTTGTTGTAGGTTTATCTCAGCGCCTAGCAGACCCAGA
GGTTTTAAAACGACCAGAATATTTTGGGAAGTTTGGTAAAATACATAAAGTTGTCATCAATAATAGCACA
TCATATGCAGGCTCACAGGGTCCAAGTGCCAGTGCTTATGTAACCTATATCCGGTCAGAAGACGCTCTCA
GAGCCATACAGTGTGTCAACAATGTGGTAGTAGATGGCAGAACACTTAAGGCATCTCTAGGTACAACAAA
ATACTGCAGTTACTTCTTAAAGAATATGCAGTGTCCAAAACCTGACTGCATGTATCTTCATGAATTGGGG
GATGAGGCGGCCAGCTTCACAAAAGAGGAAATGCAGGCGGGTAAACACCAAGAATATGAACAGAAGCTAC
TTCAAGAATTATATAAATTAAATCCCAATTTTCTTCAGCTATCTACGGGTTCAGTTGATAAAAATAAGAA
CAAAGTGACACCACTGCAGAGGTACGATACCCCCATTGACAAACCTTCAGATTCTCTCAGTATAGGGAAC
GGTGATAATTCCCAGCAGATATCTAACAGTGATACGCCTTCACCACCACCTGGTTTGTCAAAATCCAATC
CAGTCATCCCCATCAGTTCATCCAATCACAGTGCACGGTCCCCTTTTGAAGGGGCAGTAACAGAGTCACA
GTCGTTATTCTCAGACAATTTTCGCCATCCCAACCCTATCCCAAGTGGGCTTCCTCCTTTCCCCAGCTCC
CCACAGACATCCAGTGACTGGCCTACAGCACCAGAACCACAGAGCCTCTTCACATCAGAAACAATCCCAG
TATCATCCTCTACAGACTGGCAAGCAGCTTTTGGCTTTGGTTCTTCTAAACAACCAGAGGATGACTTGGG
TTTTGATCCCTTCGATGTCACTCGAAAAGCCTTAGCAGACCTGATTGAGAAGGAACTGTCCGTTCAAGAC
CAACCTTCCCTTTCGCCCACATCTCTTCAGAACTCCTCTTCACACACTACAACCGCCAAAGGTCCAGGCT
CTGGATTCCTGCATCCTGCTGCAGCTACAAATGCCAATTCTCTCAATAGTACCTTTTCAGTCTTGCCCCA
GAGGTTCCCTCAATTTCAGCAGCACCGAGCGGTTTATAATTCATTCAGTTTTCCAGGCCAGGCAGCCCGC
TATCCTTGGATGGCCTTTCCACGCAATAGCATCATGCACTTGAACCACACAGCAAACCCCACCTCAAATA
GTAATTTCTTGGACTTGAATCTCCCGCCACAGCACAACACAGGTCTGGGAGGGATCCCTGTAGCAGGGGA
AGAAGAGGTGAAGGTTTCGACCATGCCACTGTCAACCTCTTCCCATTCATTACAACAAGGACAGCAGCCT
ACAAGTCTCCACACTACTGTGGCCGCTAGCGGCATGCAGTACAAACTTATCCTGAACGGTAAAACCCTGA
AAGGTGAAACCACCACCGAAGCTGTTGACGCTGCTACCGCGGAAAAAGTTTTCAAACAGTACGCTAACGA
CAACGGTGTTGACGGTGAATGGACCTACGACGACGCTACCAAAACCTACACCGTAACGGAAGGTCATCAT
CACCATCACCACTAAGTTGGCTGCTGCCACCCGCTGAGCAATAACTAGCATAACCCCTTGGGGCCTCTAA
ACGGGTCTTGAGGGGTTTTTTGCTGAAAGGAGGAACTATATCCGGATATCCCGCAAGAGGCCCGGCAGTA
CCGGCATAACCAAGCCTATGCCTACAGCATCCAGGGTGACGGTGCCGAGGATGACGATGAGCGCATTGTT
AGATTTCATACACGGTGCCTGACTGCGTTAGCAATTTAACTGTGATAAACTACCGCATTAAAGCTTATCG
ATGATAAGCTGTCAAACATGAGAATTCTTGAAGACGAAAGGGCCTCGTGATACGCCTATTTTTATAGGTT
AATGTCATGATAATAATGGTTTCTTAGACGTCAGGTGGCACTTTTCGGGGAAATGTGCGCGGAACCCCTA
TTTGTTTATTTTTCTAAATACATTCAAATATGTATCCGCTCATGAGACAATAACCCTGATAAATGCTTCA
ATAATATTGAAAAAGGAAGAGTATGAGTATTCAACATTTCCGTGTCGCCCTTATTCCCTTTTTTGCGGCA
TTTTGCCTTCCTGTTTTTGCTCACCCAGAAACGCTGGTGAAAGTAAAAGATGCTGAAGATCAGTTGGGTG
CACGAGTGGGTTACATCGAACTGGATCTCAACAGCGGTAAGATCCTTGAGAGTTTTCGCCCCGAAGAACG
TTTTCCAATGATGAGCACTTTTAAAGTTCTGCTATGTGGCGCGGTATTATCCCGTGTTGACGCCGGGCAA
GAGCAACTCGGTCGCCGCATACACTATTCTCAGAATGACTTGGTTGAGTACTCACCAGTCACAGAAAAGC
ATCTTACGGATGGCATGACAGTAAGAGAATTATGCAGTGCTGCCATAACCATGAGTGATAACACTGCGGC
CAACTTACTTCTGACAACGATCGGAGGACCGAAGGAGCTAACCGCTTTTTTGCACAACATGGGGGATCAT
GTAACTCGCCTTGATCGTTGGGAACCGGAGCTGAATGAAGCCATACCAAACGACGAGCGTGACACCACGA
TGCCTGCAGCAATGGCAACAACGTTGCGCAAACTATTAACTGGCGAACTACTTACTCTAGCTTCCCGGCA
ACAATTAATAGACTGGATGGAGGCGGATAAAGTTGCAGGACCACTTCTGCGCTCGGCCCTTCCGGCTGGC
TGGTTTATTGCTGATAAATCTGGAGCCGGTGAGCGTGGGTCTCGCGGTATCATTGCAGCACTGGGGCCAG
ATGGTAAGCCCTCCCGTATCGTAGTTATCTACACGACGGGGAGTCAGGCAACTATGGATGAACGAAATAG
ACAGATCGCTGAGATAGGTGCCTCACTGATTAAGCATTGGTAACTGTCAGACCAAGTTTACTCATATATA
CTTTAGATTGATTTAAAACTTCATTTTTAATTTAAAAGGATCTAGGTGAAGATCCTTTTTGATAATCTCA
TGACCAAAATCCCTTAACGTGAGTTTTCGTTCCACTGAGCGTCAGACCCCGTAGAAAAGATCAAAGGATC
TTCTTGAGATCCTTTTTTTCTGCGCGTAATCTGCTGCTTGCAAACAAAAAAACCACCGCTACCAGCGGTG
GTTTGTTTGCCGGATCAAGAGCTACCAACTCTTTTTCCGAAGGTAACTGGCTTCAGCAGAGCGCAGATAC
CAAATACTGTCCTTCTAGTGTAGCCGTAGTTAGGCCACCACTTCAAGAACTCTGTAGCACCGCCTACATA
CCTCGCTCTGCTAATCCTGTTACCAGTGGCTGCTGCCAGTGGCGATAAGTCGTGTCTTACCGGGTTGGAC
TCAAGACGATAGTTACCGGATAAGGCGCAGCGGTCGGGCTGAACGGGGGGTTCGTGCACACAGCCCAGCT
TGGAGCGAACGACCTACACCGAACTGAGATACCTACAGCGTGAGCTATGAGAAAGCGCCACGCTTCCCGA
AGGGAGAAAGGCGGACAGGTATCCGGTAAGCGGCAGGGTCGGAACAGGAGAGCGCACGAGGGAGCTTCCA
GGGGGAAACGCCTGGTATCTTTATAGTCCTGTCGGGTTTCGCCACCTCTGACTTGAGCGTCGATTTTTGT
GATGCTCGTCAGGGGGGCGGAGCCTATGGAAAAACGCCAGCAACGCGGCCTTTTTACGGTTCCTGGCCTT
TTGCTGGCCTTTTGCTCACATGTTCTTTCCTGCGTTATCCCCTGATTCTGTGGATAACCGTATTACCGCC
TTTGAGTGAGCTGATACCGCTCGCCGCAGCCGAACGACCGAGCGCAGCGAGTCAGTGAGCGAGGAAGCGG
AAGAGCGCCTGATGCGGTATTTTCTCCTTACGCATCTGTGCGGTATTTCACACCGCAATGGTGCACTCTC
AGTACAATCTGCTCTGATGCCGCATAGTTAAGCCAGTATACACTCCGCTATCGCTACGTGACTGGGTCAT
GGCTGCGCCCCGACACCCGCCAACACCCGCTGACGCGCCCTGACGGGCTTGTCTGCTCCCGGCATCCGCT
TACAGACAAGCTGTGACCGTCTCCGGGAGCTGCATGTGTCAGAGGTTTTCACCGTCATCACCGAAACGCG
CGAGGCAGCTGCGGTAAAGCTCATCAGCGTGGTCGTGAAGCGATTCACAGATGTCTGCCTGTTCATCCGC
GTCCAGCTCGTTGAGTTTCTCCAGAAGCGTTAATGTCTGGCTTCTGATAAAGCGGGCCATGTTAAGGGCG
GTTTTTTCCTGTTTGGTCACTGATGCCTCCGTGTAAGGGGGATTTCTGTTCATGGGGGTAATGATACCGA
TGAAACGAGAGAGGATGCTCACGATACGGGTTACTGATGATGAACATGCCCGGTTACTGGAACGTTGTGA
GGGTAAACAACTGGCGGTATGGATGCGGCGGGACCAGAGAAAAATCACTCAGGGTCAATGCCAGCGCTTC
GTTAATACAGATGTAGGTGTTCCACAGGGTAGCCAGCAGCATCCTGCGATGCAGATCCGGAACATAATGG
TGCAGGGCGCTGACTTCCGCGTTTCCAGACTTTACGAAACACGGAAACCGAAGACCATTCATGTTGTTGC
TCAGGTCGCAGACGTTTTGCAGCAGCAGTCGCTTCACGTTCGCTCGCGTATCGGTGATTCATTCTGCTAA
CCAGTAAGGCAACCCCGCCAGCCTAGCCGGGTCCTCAACGACAGGAGCACGATCATGCGCACCCGTGGCC
AGGACCCAACGCTGCCCGAGATGCGCCGCGTGCGGCTGCTGGAGATGGCGGACGCGATGGATATGTTCTG
CCAAGGGTTGGTTTGCGCATTCACAGTTCTCCGCAAGAATTGATTGGCTCCAATTCTTGGAGTGGTGAAT
CCGTTAGCGAGGTGCCGCCGGCTTCCATTCAGGTCGAGGTGGCCCGGCTCCATGCACCGCGACGCAACGC
GGGGAGGCAGACAAGGTATAGGGCGGCGCCTACAATCCATGCCAACCCGTTCCATGTGCTCGCCGAGGCG
GCATAAATCGCCGTGACGATCAGCGGTCCAATGATCGAAGTTAGGCTGGTAAGAGCCGCGAGCGATCCTT
GAAGCTGTCCCTGATGGTCGTCATCTACCTGCCTGGACAGCATGGCCTGCAACGCGGGCATCCCGATGCC
GCCGGAAGCGAGAAGAATCATAATGGGGAAGGCCATCCAGCCTCGCGTCGCGAACGCCAGCAAGACGTAG
CCCAGCGCGTCGGCCGCCATGCCGGCGATAATGGCCTGCTTCTCGCCGAAACGTTTGGTGGCGGGACCAG
TGACGAAGGCTTGAGCGAGGGCGTGCAAGATTCCGAATACCGCAAGCGACAGGCCGATCATCGTCGCGCT
CCAGCGAAAGCGGTCCTCGCCGAAAATGACCCAGAGCGCTGCCGGCACCTGTCCTACGAGTTGCATGATA
AAGAAGACAGTCATAAGTGCGGCGACGATAGTCATGCCCCGCGCCCACCGGAAGGAGCTGACTGGGTTGA
AGGCTCTCAAGGGCATCGGTCGAGATCCCGGTGCCTAATGAGTGAGCTAACTTACATTAATTGCGTTGCG
CTCACTGCCCGCTTTCCAGTCGGGAAACTGTCGTGCCAGCTGCATTAATGAATCGGCCAACGCGCGGGGA
GAGGCGGTTTGCGTATTGGGCGCCAGGGTGGTTTTTCTTTTCACCAGTGAGACGGGCAACAGCTGATTGC
CCTTCACCGCCTGGCCCTGAGAGAGTTGCAGCAAGCGGTCCACGCTGGTTTGCCCCAGCAGGCGAAAATC
CTGTTTGATGGTGGTTAACGGCGGGATATAACATGAGCTGTCTTCGGTATCGTCGTATCCCACTACCGAG
ATATCCGCACCAACGCGCAGCCCGGACTCGGTAATGGCGCGCATTGCGCCCAGCGCCATCTGATCGTTGG
CAACCAGCATCGCAGTGGGAACGATGCCCTCATTCAGCATTTGCATGGTTTGTTGAAAACCGGACATGGC
ACTCCAGTCGCCTTCCCGTTCCGCTATCGGCTGAATTTGATTGCGAGTGAGATATTTATGCCAGCCAGCC
AGACGCAGACGCGCCGAGACAGAACTTAATGGGCCCGCTAACAGCGCGATTTGCTGGTGACCCAATGCGA
CCAGATGCTCCACGCCCAGTCGCGTACCGTCTTCATGGGAGAAAATAATACTGTTGATGGGTGTCTGGTC
AGAGACATCAAGAAATAACGCCGGAACATTAGTGCAGGCAGCTTCCACAGCAATGGCATCCTGGTCATCC
AGCGGATAGTTAATGATCAGCCCACTGACGCGTTGCGCGAGAAGATTGTGCACCGCCGCTTTACAGGCTT
CGACGCCGCTTCGTTCTACCATCGACACCACCACGCTGGCACCCAGTTGATCGGCGCGAGATTTAATCGC
CGCGACAATTTGCGACGGCGCGTGCAGGGCCAGACTGGAGGTGGCAACGCCAATCAGCAACGACTGTTTG
CCCGCCAGTTGTTGTGCCACGCGGTTGGGAATGTAATTCAGCTCCGCCATCGCCGCTTCCACTTTTTCCC
GCGTTTTCGCAGAAACGTGGCTGGCCTGGTTCACCACGCGGGAAACGGTCTGATAAGAGACACCGGCATA
CTCTGCGACATCGTATAACGTTACTGGTTTCACATTCACCACCCTGAATTGACTCTCTTCCGGGCGCTAT
CATGCCATACCGCGAAAGGTTTTGCGCCATTCGATGGTGTCCGGGATCTCGACGCTCTCCCTTATGCGAC
TCCTGCATTAGGAAGCAGCCCAGTAGTAGGTTGAGGCCGTTGAGCACCGCCGCCGCAAGGAATGGTGCAT
GCAAGGAGATGGCGCCCAACAGTCCCCCGGCCACGGGGCCTGCCACCATACCCACGCCGAAACAAGCGCT
CATGAGCCCGAAGTGGCGAGCCCGATCTTCCCCATCGGTGATGTCGGCGATATAGGCGCCAGCAACCGCA
CCTGTGGCGCCGGTGATGCCGGCCACGATGCGTCCGGCGTAGAGGATCGAGATCTCGATCCCGCGAAAT
Features (pLannotate 1.2.2; 21 found; start..end, strand, type, name):
      1..19      +  promoter       T7 promoter: promoter for bacteriophage T7 RNA polymerase
     20..44      +  protein_bind   lac operator: The lac repressor binds to the lac operator to inhibit transcription in E. coli. This inhibition can be relieved by adding lactose or isopropyl-β-D-thiogalactopyranoside (IPTG). lac repressor encoded by lacI
     59..81      +  RBS            RBS: efficient ribosome binding site from bacteriophage T7 gene 10 (Olins and Rangwala, 1989)
     92..1188    +  CDS            MBP (fragment): maltose binding protein from E. coli; malE (mutated); This version of the gene does not encode a signal sequence, so MBP will remain in the cytosol.
   1240..2964    +  CDS            CNOT4: CNOT4_HUMAN - Also known as NOT4. Experimental evidence at protein level: Swiss-Prot protein existence level 1. Has E3 ubiquitin ligase activity, promoting ubiquitination and degradation of target proteins (PubMed:11823428, PubMed:22159038, PubMed:26575292). Involved in activation of the JAK/STAT pathway (PubMed:11823428, PubMed:22159038). Catalyzes ubiquitination of methylated RBM15 (PubMed:26575292). Plays a role in quality control of translation of mitochondrial outer membrane-localized mRNA (PubMed:29861391). As part of the PINK1-regulated signaling, upon mitochondria damage, ubiquitinates
   2980..3137    +  CDS            GB1 (fragment): B1 domain of Streptococcal protein G effective as a solubilizing fusion partner (Cheng and Patel, 2004)
   3165..3181    +  CDS            SET1 (fragment): solubility-enhancement tag derived from T7 phage gene 10B
   3195..3242    +  terminator     T7 terminator: transcription terminator for bacteriophage T7 RNA polymerase
   3265..3369    -  CDS            TcR (fragment): tetracycline efflux protein; tet; confers resistance to tetracycline
   3417..3445    -  promoter       tet promoter: E. coli promoter for tetracycline efflux protein gene
   3558..3662    +  promoter       AmpR promoter: bla
   3663..4523    +  CDS            AmpR: β-lactamase; bla; confers resistance to ampicillin, carbenicillin, and related antibiotics
   4694..5282    +  rep_origin     ori: high-copy-number ColE1/pMB1/pBR322/pUC origin of replication
   5468..5607    -  misc_feature   bom: basis of mobility region from pBR322
   5709..5900    -  CDS            rop: Rop protein, which maintains plasmids at low copy number; rop
   5917..6297    +  CDS            YPB1_ECOLX: Protein predicted: Swiss-Prot protein existence level 4. From Escherichia coli.
   6539..7163    -  CDS            TcR (fragment): tetracycline efflux protein; tet; confers resistance to tetracycline
   7178..7199    -  protein_bind   CAP binding site: CAP binding activates transcription in the presence of cAMP. E. coli catabolite activator protein
   7212..8293    -  CDS            lacI: lac repressor; lacI; The lac repressor binds to the lac operator to inhibit transcription in E. coli. This inhibition can be relieved by adding lactose or isopropyl-β-D-thiogalactopyranoside (IPTG).
   8294..8371    -  promoter       lacI promoter: lacI
   8379..8658    -  CDS            TcR (fragment): tetracycline efflux protein; tet; confers resistance to tetracycline
