[The description below was written by a language model from this plasmid's Addgene catalogue record and pLannotate feature annotations shown in this document.]
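Description:
pnEA-NpM-HsNot4-GB1His6_AG is an 8.7 kb bacterial expression plasmid for producing human NOT4 (CNOT4), a protein with E3 ubiquitin ligase activity that associates with the CCR4-NOT complex, as a doubly tagged fusion protein in E. coli. The catalogue lists the backbone as unknown, but the annotated features show a pET-like, pBR322-derived architecture. It has a ColE1/pMB1-type origin accompanied by the bom region and the rop gene, which keeps copy number low, in agreement with the "low copy" entry. It also carries a β-lactamase gene for ampicillin selection. Several leftover fragments of the tetracycline efflux gene and its promoter are present, but these are only partial and should not be taken as a usable marker.

Expression is driven by a T7 promoter followed by a lac operator and the phage T7 gene 10 ribosome binding site, and it ends at a T7 terminator. A plasmid-borne lacI gene supplies repressor, so transcription requires a host providing T7 RNA polymerase and is induced with IPTG. The open reading frame begins with a signal-sequence-free maltose binding protein, which stays cytosolic and aids solubility and affinity purification. This is followed by the CNOT4 coding sequence, which the depositor notes carries one silent mutation relative to the isoform 1 reference. Next comes the GB1 domain of streptococcal protein G, another solubility enhancer. The name indicates a C-terminal His6 tag. The feature table does not annotate it as such, showing instead a short match labelled as a SET1 fragment just before the terminator. The construct comes from a study of how NOT4 binds CAF40 within the CCR4-NOT complex, so it was probably used to make recombinant protein for binding or structural work.
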