Addgene plasmid #148792: pnEA-NpM-HsNot4-GB1His6_AG
Purpose: Bacterial Expression of HsNot4
Depositing lab: Elisa Izaurralde. Depositing organization: Max Planck Institute for Developmental Biology. Publication: A conserved CAF40-binding motif in metazoan NOT4 mediates association with the CCR4-NOT complex. Keskeny C, Raisch T, Sgromo A, Igreja C, Bhandari D, Weichenrieder O, Izaurralde E. Genes Dev. 2019 Feb 1;33(3-4):236-252. doi: 10.1101/gad.320952.118. Epub 2019 Jan 28. PubMed 30692204.
Backbone
  Vector backbone: Unknown
  Vector type: Bacterial Expression
Growth in bacteria
  Bacterial resistance: Ampicillin, 100 μg/mL
  Growth temperature: 37°C
  Growth strain: DH5alpha
  Copy number: Low Copy
Gene/Insert
  Gene/Insert name: HsNot4
  Species: H. sapiens (human)
  Mutation: one silent mutation compared to the sequence given by variant 4 NCBI: NM_001190848.1 or Uniprot.: isoform 1 O95628-1
  Entrez Gene: CNOT4 (a.k.a. CLONE243, NOT4, NOT4H)
  Cloning method: Unknown
Terms and licenses: Academic/Nonprofit Terms; Industry Terms: Not Available to Industry
Depositor comments: Plasmids from this collection were made available to the research community and donated after the lab closed. Please note that the sequence provided by the depositing laboratory may be theoretical/predicted or based on Sanger sequencing results. There may be discrepancies between sequencing results obtained by Addgene and the depositor sequence. If an Addgene verified sequence is not available, please contact before placing your order to request that our lab fully sequence the plasmid.
How to cite: pnEA-NpM-HsNot4-GB1His6_AG was a gift from Elisa Izaurralde (Addgene plasmid # 148792 ; http://n2t.net/addgene:148792 ; RRID:Addgene_148792)
